>Addgene plasmid #44705 | GK Rab27A p201 | addgene partial sequence | sequence record 63069 | pDONR201F 5'-TCGCGTTAACGCTAGCATGGATCTC-3'
TTTTATTTTGACTGATAGTGACCTGTTCGTTGCAACAAATTGATGAGCAATGCTTTTTTATAATGCCAAC
TTTGTACAAAAAAGCAGGCTTCATGTCTGATGGAGATTATGATTACCTCATCAAGTTTTTAGCTTTGGGA
GACTCTGGTGTAGGGAAGACCAGTGTACTTTACCAATATACAGATGGTAAATTTAACTCCAAATTTATCA
CAACAGTGGGCATAGATTTCAGGGAAAAAAGAGTGGTGTACAGAGCCAGTGGGCCGGATGGAGCCACTGG
CAGAGGCCAGAGAATCCACCTGCAGTTATGGGACACAGCAGGGCAGGAGAGGTTTCGTAGCTTAACGACA
GCGTTCTTCAGAGATGCTATGGGTTTTCTTCTACTTTTTGATCTGACAAATGAGCAAAGTTTCCTCAATG
TCAGAAACTGGATAAGCCAGCTACAGATGCATGCATATTGTGAAAACCCAGATATAGTGCTGTGTGGAAA
CAAGAGTGATCTGGAGGACCAGAGAGTAGTGAAAGAGGAGGAAGCCATAGCACTCGCAGAGAAATATGGA
ATCCCCTACTTTGAAACTAGTGCTGCCAATGGGACAAACATAAGCCAAGCAATTGAGATGCTTCTGGACC
TGATAATGAAGCGAATGGAACGGTGTGTGGACAAGTCCTGGATTCCTGAAGGAGTGGTGCGATCAAATGG
TCATGCCTCTACGGATCAGTTAAGTGAAGAAAAGGAGAAAGGGGCATGTGGCTGTTGAGACCCAGCTTTC
TTGTACAAAGTTGGCATTATAAGAAAGCATTGCTTATCAATTTGTTGCAACGAACAGGTCACTATCAGTC
AAAATAAAATCATTATTTGCCATCCAGCTGCAGCTCTGG
