[The description below was written by a language model from this plasmid's Addgene catalogue record.]
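Description:
GK Rab27A p201 is a Gateway entry-type clone built in the pDONR 201 donor vector (Invitrogen), carrying the human RAB27A coding sequence. The catalogue lists the empty backbone at 4470 bp and classifies the vector as a Gateway donor vector. The insert was introduced by Gateway cloning, which for a pDONR backbone normally means a BP recombination between an attB-flanked PCR product and the vector's attP sites. That reaction replaces the ccdB/chloramphenicol counter-selection cassette and leaves the gene flanked by attL sites. The plasmid is propagated in standard E. coli (DH5alpha) under kanamycin selection. Its copy number is recorded as unknown, and no feature table is supplied, so the origin of replication and exact insert boundaries cannot be confirmed from the record.

RAB27A encodes a small Rab-family GTPase involved in regulated vesicle trafficking and exocytosis, and its loss is associated with Griscelli syndrome type 2 (reflected in the GS2 alias). As a donor-vector clone, the construct has no promoter for expressing the insert in mammalian or other host cells. It serves instead as a shuttle intermediate, from which the RAB27A open reading frame can be moved by LR recombination into compatible Gateway destination vectors, for example ones supplying promoters, fluorescent proteins or epitope tags. The record does not state whether the insert is wild type or mutant, whether it retains a stop codon, or whether any tag is present. It also does not state the insert size or the specific downstream application.
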