Addgene plasmid #44705: GK Rab27A p201
Depositing lab: Geri Kreitzer. Depositing organization: Cornell University.
Backbone
  Vector backbone: pDONR 201
  Backbone manufacturer: Invitrogen
  Backbone size w/o insert (bp): 4470
  Vector type: Gateway Donor vector
Growth in bacteria
  Bacterial resistance: Kanamycin, 50 μg/mL
  Growth temperature: 37°C
  Growth strain: DH5alpha
  Copy number: Unknown
Gene/Insert
  Gene/Insert name: RAB27A
  Species: H. sapiens (human)
  Entrez Gene: RAB27A (a.k.a. GS2, HsT18676, RAB27, RAM)
  Cloning method: Gateway Cloning
  Sequencing primers: 5′ pDONR201F
Terms and licenses: Academic/Nonprofit Terms; Industry Terms: Not Available to Industry
How to cite: GK Rab27A p201 was a gift from Geri Kreitzer (Addgene plasmid # 44705 ; http://n2t.net/addgene:44705 ; RRID:Addgene_44705)
